Addgene plasmid #86296: pFETCh_RFXANK
Purpose: Donor vector for 3' FLAG tag of human RFXANK
Depositing lab: Eric Mendenhall & Richard M. Myers. Depositing organization: University of Alabama in Huntsville. Publication: CETCh-seq: CRISPR epitope tagging ChIP-seq of DNA-binding proteins. Savic D, Partridge EC, Newberry KM, Smith SB, Meadows SK, Roberts BS, Mackiewicz M, Mendenhall EM, Myers RM. Genome Res. 2015 Sep 9. 10.1101/gr.193540.115 PubMed 26355004.
Backbone
  Vector backbone: pFETCh_Donor
  Vector type: CRISPR
Growth in bacteria
  Bacterial resistance: Kanamycin, 50 μg/mL
  Growth temperature: 37°C
  Growth strain: DH5alpha
  Copy number: High Copy
Gene/Insert
  Gene/Insert name: RFXANK homology arms
  Species: H. sapiens (human)
  Entrez Gene: RFXANK (a.k.a. ANKRA1, BLS, F14150_1, RFX-B)
  Tag / fusion protein: 3XFLAG-P2A-NeoR (C terminal on insert)
  Cloning method: Gibson Cloning
  Sequencing primers: 5′ acgcctgtgaaaccgtacta; 3′ aactgttgggaagggcgatc
Terms and licenses: Academic/Nonprofit Terms; Industry Terms: Not Available to Industry
Depositor comments: This plasmid was co-transfected along with PX458_RFXANK_1 and PX458_RFXANK_2 into HepG2 cells, and genomic editing was verified by PCR. We performed ChIP-seq on this cell line using anti-FLAG Sigma F1804 and obtained data that passed our quality tests. Immunoprecipitation with anti-FLAG Sigma F1804 followed by mass spectrometry identified RFXANK. All released data, including ChIP-seq files and validation data, are available at the ENCODE web portal: https://www.encodeproject.org/search/?searchTerm=flag&type=Experiment&lab.title=Richard+Myers%2C+HAIB . Note: This plasmid is part of the Mendenhall and Meyers CRISPR-based Tagging system to add a tag (currently using FLAG) to endogenous proteins. Please see https://www.addgene.org/crispr/tagging/ for more details.
How to cite: pFETCh_RFXANK was a gift from Eric Mendenhall & Richard M. Myers (Addgene plasmid # 86296 ; http://n2t.net/addgene:86296 ; RRID:Addgene_86296)
