[The description below was written by a language model from this plasmid's Addgene catalogue record and pLannotate feature annotations shown in this document.]
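Description:
pFETCh_RFXANK is a homology-directed repair donor plasmid from a CRISPR epitope-tagging system, built on the pFETCh_Donor backbone to add a FLAG tag to the 3' end of the endogenous human RFXANK coding sequence. It is a high-copy plasmid carrying a ColE1/pUC-type origin and is selected in bacteria with kanamycin through an aph(3')-Ia KanR gene. Remnants of a pUC-style lac promoter, operator, multiple cloning site and lacZα region are also annotated.

The payload is a promoterless 3xFLAG-P2A-NeoR cassette flanked by RFXANK homology arms that were inserted by Gibson assembly. In the feature table, a short fragment of the RFXANK coding sequence lies directly upstream of the 3xFLAG annotations and the neo open reading frame. Downstream of neo, fragments matching NR2C2AP on the opposite strand presumably reflect genomic sequence within the 3' arm, and the short human hits upstream of the RFXANK fragment likely fall within the 5' arm. After in-frame integration at the gene's C terminus, the native RFXANK promoter drives a single transcript. The P2A peptide then separates FLAG-tagged RFXANK from the neomycin phosphotransferase, so drug resistance marks correctly expressed knock-ins. Outside the arms, the table shows CMV enhancer/promoter fragments followed by a truncated herpes simplex virus thymidine kinase (ΔTK). ΔTK confers sensitivity to nucleoside analogs such as ganciclovir and could serve for counter-selection against random integration of the backbone, although the record does not state this use.

According to the depositor, the plasmid was co-transfected into HepG2 cells with two PX458-based RFXANK plasmids. Editing was verified by PCR, and the tagged line gave anti-FLAG ChIP-seq data that passed quality tests. Anti-FLAG immunoprecipitation followed by mass spectrometry also identified RFXANK.
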