Features (pLannotate 1.2.2; 24 found; start..end, strand, type, name):
     30..618     +  rep_origin     ori: high-copy-number ColE1/pMB1/pBR322/pUC origin of replication
    987..1076    +  CDS            lacI (fragment): lac repressor; lacI; The lac repressor binds to the lac operator to inhibit transcription in E. coli. This inhibition can be relieved by adding lactose or isopropyl-β-D-thiogalactopyranoside (IPTG).
   1089..1110    +  protein_bind   CAP binding site: CAP binding activates transcription in the presence of cAMP. E. coli catabolite activator protein
   1125..1155    +  promoter       lac promoter: promoter for the E. coli lac operon
   1163..1179    +  protein_bind   lac operator: The lac repressor binds to the lac operator to inhibit transcription in E. coli. This inhibition can be relieved by adding lactose or isopropyl-β-D-thiogalactopyranoside (IPTG). lac repressor encoded by lacI
   1216..1271    -  misc_feature   MCS: pUC18/19 multiple cloning site
   1272..1291    -  misc_feature   MCS (fragment): pUC18/19 multiple cloning site
   1297..1379    +  enhancer       CMV enhancer (fragment): human cytomegalovirus immediate early enhancer; contains an 18-bp deletion relative to the standard CMV enhancer
   1451..1468    -  promoter       CMV promoter (fragment): human cytomegalovirus (CMV) immediate early promoter
   1531..1582    +  promoter       CMVd2 promoter: truncated human cytomegalovirus (CMV) immediate early promoter that yields moderately reduced expression relative to the full-length promoter
   1673..1744    -  CDS            UL24_HHV11 (fragment): Experimental evidence at protein level: Swiss-Prot protein existence level 1. May participate in nuclear egress of viral particles. Plays a role in the dispersal of several host nucleolar proteins including NCL/nucleolin and NPM1. Since deletion of host NCL/nucleolin negatively impact on nuclear egress, UL24 supposedly acts on this process through its effect on host nucleoli. From Human herpesvirus 1 (strain 17) (HHV-1) (Human herpes simplex virus 1).
   1814..2809    +  CDS            ΔTK: truncated herpes simplex virus thymidine kinase (Salomon et al., 1995) confers sensitivity to nucleoside analogs such as acyclovir or ganciclovir
   2921..3136    +  CDS            UL122 (fragment): VIE2_HCMVT - Experimental evidence at protein level: Swiss-Prot protein existence level 1. Stimulates viral early and late gene expression and thus play a crucial role in the regulation of productive infection. In addition, activates quiescent cells to reenter the cell cycle and upregulates several E2F-responsive genes, which are responsible for pushing the cell into S phase. In S-phase, inhibits cellular DNA synthesis and blocks further cell cycle progression. From Human cytomegalovirus (strain Towne) (HHV-5) (Human herpesvirus 5).
   3195..3329    +  CDS            YG039_HUMAN (fragment): Protein uncertain: Swiss-Prot protein existence level 5. From Homo sapiens (Human).
   3311..3406    -  CDS            C8orf17 (fragment): MOST1_HUMAN - Experimental evidence at protein level: Swiss-Prot protein existence level 1. May be involved in cell survival, proliferation and progression of cancer cells. From Homo sapiens (Human).
   3680..3748    +  CDS            RFXANK (fragment): RFXK_HUMAN - Also known as ANKRA1, RFXB. Experimental evidence at protein level: Swiss-Prot protein existence level 1. Isoform 2 is not involved in the positive regulation of MHC class II genes. From Homo sapiens (Human).
   3782..3835    +  CDS            3xFLAG (fragment): three tandem FLAG® epitope tags
   3839..3863    +  CDS            3xFLAG (fragment): three tandem FLAG® epitope tags
   3947..4738    +  CDS            neo: KKA2_KLEPN - Also known as kan, nptII. Experimental evidence at protein level: Swiss-Prot protein existence level 1. Resistance to kanamycin, neomycin, paromomycin, ribostamycin, butirosin and gentamicin B. From Klebsiella pneumoniae.
   4948..5064    -  CDS            NR2C2AP (fragment): NR2CA_HUMAN - Also known as TRA16. Experimental evidence at protein level: Swiss-Prot protein existence level 1. May act as a repressor of NR2C2-mediated transactivation by suppressing the binding between NR2C2/TR4 and the TR4-response element in target genes. From Homo sapiens (Human).
   5351..5446    -  CDS            Nr2c2ap (fragment): NR2CA_MOUSE - Also known as Tra16. Experimental evidence at protein level: Swiss-Prot protein existence level 1. May act as a repressor of NR2C2-mediated transactivation by suppressing the binding between NR2C2/TR4 and the TR4-response element in target genes. From Mus musculus (Mouse).
   5503..5659    +  CDS            lacZα (fragment): LacZα fragment of β-galactosidase; lacZ fragment
   5741..6556    -  CDS            KanR: aminoglycoside phosphotransferase; aph(3')-Ia; confers resistance to kanamycin in bacteria or G418 (Geneticin®) in eukaryotes
   6741..6881    +  CDS            TRA2_ECOLX (fragment): Protein predicted: Swiss-Prot protein existence level 4. Required for transposition of transposon Tn903. From Escherichia coli.
>Addgene plasmid #86296 | pFETCh_RFXANK | addgene full sequence | sequence record 175192 | Addgene NGS Result
GACCCCGTAGAAAAGATCAAAGGATCTTCTTGAGATCCTTTTTTTCTGCGCGTAATCTGCTGCTTGCAAA
CAAAAAAACCACCGCTACCAGCGGTGGTTTGTTTGCCGGATCAAGAGCTACCAACTCTTTTTCCGAAGGT
AACTGGCTTCAGCAGAGCGCAGATACCAAATACTGTTCTTCTAGTGTAGCCGTAGTTAGGCCACCACTTC
AAGAACTCTGTAGCACCGCCTACATACCTCGCTCTGCTAATCCTGTTACCAGTGGCTGCTGCCAGTGGCG
ATAAGTCGTGTCTTACCGGGTTGGACTCAAGACGATAGTTACCGGATAAGGCGCAGCGGTCGGGCTGAAC
GGGGGGTTCGTGCACACAGCCCAGCTTGGAGCGAACGACCTACACCGAACTGAGATACCTACAGCGTGAG
CTATGAGAAAGCGCCACGCTTCCCGAAGGGAGAAAGGCGGACAGGTATCCGGTAAGCGGCAGGGTCGGAA
CAGGAGAGCGCACGAGGGAGCTTCCAGGGGGAAACGCCTGGTATCTTTATAGTCCTGTCGGGTTTCGCCA
CCTCTGACTTGAGCGTCGATTTTTGTGATGCTCGTCAGGGGGGCGGAGCCTATGGAAAAACGCCAGCAAC
GCGGCCTTTTTACGGTTCCTGGCCTTTTGCTGGCCTTTTGCTCACATGTTCTTTCCTGCGTTATCCCCTG
ATTCTGTGGATAACCGTATTACCGCCTTTGAGTGAGCTGATACCGCTCGCCGCAGCCGAACGACCGAGCG
CAGCGAGTCAGTGAGCGAGGAAGCGGAAGAAGCTCGCACATTCAGCAGCGTTTTTCAGCGCGTTTTCGAT
CAACGTTTCAATGTTGGTATCAACACCAGGTTTAACTTTGAACTTATCGGCACTGACGGTTACTGATTTT
GAACTTTTGCTTTGCCACGGAACGGTCTGCGTTGTCGGGAAGATGCGTGATCTGATCCTTCAACTCAGCA
AAAGTTCCCAATACGCAAACCGCCTCTCCCCGCGCGTTGGCCGATTCATTAATGCAGCTGGCACGACAGG
TTTCCCGACTGGAAAGCGGGCAGTGAGCGCAACGCAATTAATGTGAGTTAGCTCACTCATTAGGCACCCC
AGGCTTTACACTTTATGCTTCCGGCTCGTATGTTGTGTGGAATTGTGAGCGGATAACAATTTCACACAGG
AAACAGCTATGACCATGATTACGCCAAGCTTGCATGCCTGCAGGTCGACTCTAGAGGATCCCCGGGTACC
GAGCTCGAATTAGCTTGCATGCCTGCAGGTCAATTCCCTGGCATTATGCCCAGTACATGACCTTATGGGA
CTTTCCTACTTGGCAGTACATCTACGTATTAGTCATCGCTATTACCATGGTGATGCGGTTTTGGCAGTAC
ATCAATGGGCGTGGATAGCGGTTTGACTCACGGGGATTTCAAGTCTCCACCCCATTGACGTCAATGGGAG
TTTGTTTTGGCACCAAAATCAACGGGACTTTCCAAAATGTCGTAACAACTCCGCCCCATTGACGCAAATG
GGCGGTAGGCGTGTACGGTGGGAGGTCTATATAAGCAGAGCTCGTTTAGTGAACCGTCAGATCGCCTGGA
GACGCCATCCACGCTGTTTTGACCTCCATAGGAGACACCGGGACCGATCCAGCCTGGGGATCCCGACCAT
GGCTTCGTACCCCTGCCATCAACACGCGTCTGCGTTCGACCAGGCTGCGCGTTCTCGCGGCCATAGCAAC
CGACGTACGGCGTTGCGCCCTCGCCGGCAGCAAGAAGCCACGGAAGTCCGCCTGGAGCAGAAAATGCCCA
CGCTACTGCGGGTTTATATAGACGGTCCTCACGGGATGGGGAAAACCACCACCACGCAACTGCTGGTGGC
CCTGGGTTCGCGCGACGATATCGTCTACGTACCCGAGCCGATGACTTACTGGCAGGTGCTGGGGGCTTCC
GAGACAATCGCGAACATCTACACCACACAACACCGCCTCGACCAGGGTGAGATATCGGCCGGGGACGCGG
CGGTGGTAATGACAAGCGCCCAGATAACAATGGGCATGCCTTATGCCGTGACCGACGCCGTTCTGGCTCC
TCATATCGGGGGGGAGGCTGGGAGCTCACATGCCCCGCCCCCGGCCCTCACCCTCATCTTCGACCGCCAT
CCCATCGCCGCCCTCCTGTGCTACCCGGCCGCGCGATACCTTATGGGCAGCATGACCCCCCAGGCCGTGC
TGGCGTTCGTGGCCCTCATCCCGCCGACCTTGCCCGGCACAAACATCGTGTTGGGGGCCCTTCCGGAGGA
CAGACACATCGACCGCCTGGCCAAACGCCAGCGCCCCGGCGAGCGGCTTGACCTGGCTATGCTGGCCGCG
ATTCGCCGCGTTTACGGGCTGCTTGCCAATACGGTGCGGTATCTGCAGGGCGGCGGGTCGTGGCGGGAGG
ATTGGGGACAGCTTTCGGGGACGGCCGTGCCGCCCCAGGGTGCCGAGCCCCAGAGCAACGCGGGCCCACG
ACCCCATATCGGGGACACGTTATTTACCCTGTTTCGGGCCCCCGAGTTGCTGGCCCCCAACGGCGACCTG
TACAACGTGTTTGCCTGGGCCTTGGACGTCTTGGCCAAACGCCTCCGTCCCATGCACGTCTTTATCCTGG
ATTACGACCAATCGCCCGCCGGCTGCCGGGACGCCCTGCTGCAACTTACCTCCGGGATGGTCCAGACCCA
CGTCACCACCCCCGGCTCCATACCGACGATCTGCGACCTGGCGCGCACGTTTGCCCGGGAGATGGGGGAG
GCTAACTGAGGATCCCACGTCACTATTGTATACTCTATATTATACTCTATGTTATACTCTGTAATCCTAC
TCAATAAACGTGTCACGCCTGTGAAACCGTACTAAGTCTCCCGTGTATTCTTATCACCATCAGGTGACAT
CCTCGCCCAGGCTGTCAATCATGCCGGTATCGATTCCAGTAGCACCGGCCCCACGCTGACAACCCACTCT
TGCAGCGTTAGCAGCGCCCCTCTTAACAAGCCGACCCCCACCAGCGTCGCGGTTACTAACACTCCTCTCC
CCGACCTGCAGCCCAGCTGGGATTACAGGCATGAGCCACCACACCCGGCTGCACCTGGCTAATTTTTGTA
GTTTTAGTAGAGATGGGGTTTCATCATGTTGGTCAGGCTGGCCTTTCCTGACTTCAAGTGATCCACCTAC
CTTGGCCTCCCAAAGTGCTAGGATTACAGGTGTGAGCCACCAAGCCCAGCCTAATTTTTAAATTTTTTTG
GTAGAGACAGCGTTTTGCTCTGTTGCCCAAGCTGGCCTCAAATTCCTGAGCTCAAGCAGTCCTCCCCACT
GGACCTCCCAAAGTGCTGGGATTATAGGTGTGAGCCACCATGCCCAGGCTCATCTTTTCATGAAAGTCAC
AATTCACACATTTTGCTTGGTAGGAAATATTTTTATATTAATTCTGAAAAGCTACAAAAGTGCATTTTTA
CAAACTTAGGGGAAGTTGAGGTTCCTGGGGTGAGTCCTCGGTTCTCCCAGCTTTGCTCTGTAATGCAGGT
CTCTGCAAGGGTCCCTGTTTGTCCCCTAAGGGGAGAGCGCAGGTTGGCCTGTGCCTCCACCCCACTCCCG
ATTCAAGCTCACAGCCCACCTTTTCCCTGCCCCATCTCAGTGCAACAGGTGATCGAGAACCACATCCTCA
AGCTCTTCCAGAGCAACCTGGTGCCCGCTGACCCTGAGGGGAGCGGAGGAGGTTCCGGTGGAGGTGGTTC
TGGAGATTACAAGGATGACGACGATAAGGGCGATTACAAGGATGACGACGATAAGGGAGATTACAAGGAT
GACGACGATAAGGTTTCAGGAAGCGGAGCTACTAACTTCAGCCTGCTGAAGCAGGCTGGAGACGTGGAGG
AGAACCCTGGACCTGGATCGTTTCGCATGATTGAACAAGATGGATTGCACGCAGGTTCTCCGGCCGCTTG
GGTGGAGAGGCTATTCGGCTATGACTGGGCACAACAGACAATCGGCTGCTCTGATGCCGCCGTGTTCCGG
CTGTCAGCGCAGGGGCGCCCGGTTCTTTTTGTCAAGACCGACCTGTCCGGTGCCCTGAATGAACTGCAGG
ACGAGGCAGCGCGGCTATCGTGGCTGGCCACGACGGGCGTTCCTTGCGCAGCTGTGCTCGACGTTGTCAC
TGAAGCGGGAAGGGACTGGCTGCTATTGGGCGAAGTGCCGGGGCAGGATCTCCTGTCATCTCACCTTGCT
CCTGCCGAGAAAGTATCCATCATGGCTGATGCAATGCGGCGGCTGCATACGCTTGATCCGGCTACCTGCC
CATTCGACCACCAAGCGAAACATCGCATCGAGCGAGCACGTACTCGGATGGAAGCCGGTCTTGTCGATCA
GGATGATCTGGACGAAGAGCATCAGGGGCTCGCGCCAGCCGAACTGTTCGCCAGGCTCAAGGCGCGCATG
CCCGACGGCGAGGATCTCGTCGTGACCCATGGCGATGCCTGCTTGCCGAATATCATGGTGGAAAATGGCC
GCTTTTCTGGATTCATCGACTGTGGCCGGCTGGGTGTGGCCGACCGCTATCAGGACATAGCGTTGGCTAC
CCGTGATATTGCTGAAGAGCTTGGCGGCGAATGGGCTGACCGCTTCCTCGTGCTTTACGGTATCGCCGCT
CCCGATTCGCAGCGCATCGCCTTCTATCGCCTTCTTGACGAGTTCTTCTGATTCGAACATCGGGGACTCA
GACACTCAGGGAACAAAATGGTCAGCCAGAGCTGGGGAAACCCAGAACTGACTTCAAAGGCAGCTTCTGG
ACAGGTGGTGGGAGGGGACCCTTCCCAAGAGGAACCAATAAACCTTCTGTGCAGAATGAGGGACTTTGCT
GTGCTTCCCGGAGGGCTTCCTGGAGGAGACAGCCCCTAGAGGTCTCACACCTTCTCCCCAAGCACCCGCA
GGTGGTAGATGACCACACGGCCAAAAAAGTCAGTGGCATCCTCAAACGTCACCTTCAGCCGGTCCACTTC
AGCAGCTGGTATGGGGAAAGTGTGAGCGTGGGCAGTCAAGGGAAACTGGTGATTTCTGGTTTCCCACCCG
CAGGCCCCCACCCCTTCCAGACCCAGCTCACACTCCACCGATGTGGGCAACCTGGGGAAGCTGCAGGTCC
CTCTAAGCCTCTCACACAGAACAGGTGGTCATCAGCACCATTTTACAGAAAAAGTGGAGTCCTAGAGGTC
ACGTGTTCAAGATCACACATCAGGGTTCCCATTCGGGTTTGGGTGAGTCCAAAGCTTCCAGAGGCACAGA
CCACCCACCCCAGAAGCAGGGGCAGGATATCTGAAGCGAGTTGTTGTCCTCAGGGTAGAAATCTACAATC
TTGTGGAGAGCCTGAGTGCCCTGTGAACCTTCAGCAGAGAAAGGCAATGAGTGTCTGGGGTGACTTGGAA
AGTCCTCTCCACTGACTGTAGCCTCCAATTCACTGGCCGTCGTTCACTGGCCGTCGTTTTACAACGTCGT
GACTGGGAAAACCCTGGCGTTACCCAACTTAATCGCCTTGCAGCACATCCCCCTTTCGCCAGCTGGCGTA
ATAGCGAAGAGGCCCGCACCGATCGCCCTTCCCAACAGTTGCGCAGCCTGAATGGCGAATGCGATTTATT
CAACAAAGCCGCCGTCCCGTCAAGTCAGCGTAATGCTCTGCCAGTGTTACAACCAATTAACCAATTCTGA
TTAGAAAAACTCATCGAGCATCAAATGAAACTGCAATATATTCATATCAGGATTATCAATACCATATTTT
TGAAAAAGCCGTTTCTGTAATGAAGGAGAAAACTCACCGAGGCAGTTCCATAGGATGGCAAGATCCTGGT
ATCGGTCTGCGATTCCGACTCGTCCAACATCAATACAACCTATTAATTTCCCCTCGTCAAAAATAAGGTT
ATCAAGTGAGAAATCACCATGAGTGACGACTGAATCCGGTGAGAATGGCAAAAGCTTATGCATTTCTTTC
CAGACTTGTTCAACAGGCCAGCCATTACGCTCGTCATCAAAATCACTCGCATCAACCAAACCGTTATTCA
TTCGTGATTGCGCCTGAGCGAGACGAAATACGCGATCGCTGTTAAAAGGACAATTACAAACAGGAATCGA
ATGCAACCGGCGCAGGAACACTGCCAGCGCATCAACAATATTTTCACCTGAATCAGGATATTCTTCTAAT
ACCTGGAATGCTGTTTTCCCGGGGATCGCAGTGGTGAGTAACCATGCATCATCAGGAGTACGGATAAAAT
GCTTGATGGTCGGAAGAGGCATAAATTCCGTCAGCCAGTTTAGTCTGACCATCTCATCTGTAACATCATT
GGCAACGCTACCTTTGCCATGTTTCAGAAACAACTCTGGCGCATCGGGCTTCCCATACAATCGATAGATT
GTCGCACCTGATTGCCCGACATTATCGCGAGCCCATTTATACCCATATAAATCAGCATCCATGTTGGAAT
TTAATCGCGGCTTCGAGCAAGACGTTTCCCGTTGAATATGGCTCATAACACCCCTTGTATTACTGTTTAT
GTAAGCAGAGAGTTTTATTGTTCATGATGATATATTTTTATCTTGTGCAATGTAACATCAGAGATTTTGA
GACACAACGTGGCTTTGTTGAATAAATCGAACTTTTGCTGAGTTGAAGGATCAGATCACGCATCTTCCCG
ACAACGCAGACCGTTCCGTGGCAAAGCAAAAGTTCAAAATCACCAACTGGTCCACCTACAACAAAGCTCT
CATCAACCGTGGCTCCCTCACTTTCTGGCTGGATGATGGGGCGATTCAGGCCTGGTATGAGTCAGCAACA
CCTTCTTCACGAGGCAGACCTCTCGACGGAGTTCCACTGAGCGTCA
